>Addgene plasmid #61490 | RAB14 3'UTR D1 | addgene partial sequence | sequence record 101369 | EBV-rev 5'-GTGGTTTGTCCAAACTCATC-3'
GTTATGCTAGTTATTGCTCAGCGGTGGCAGCAGCCAACTCAGCTTCCTTTCGGGCTTTGTTAGCAGCCGG
ATCAGCTTGCATGCCTGCAGGTCGACTCTAGAGGTACTACCACATGTTTACAACCCAGAAAGATGTACTT
TTATGTTAGTGTCTGTAAAGAGGGATTTAAAATGTGTATTTTAAACACAGCAGTTGAGCTGAGTGCATTT
TCTATAGTACGCTGAGGTGTTACCTATTCTATTTCAAATAAATTCTCAATTCCCAGCCACTGAATCATAA
ATGCAATAAAAAAATCAACAGAAATGAAGAACTTAATAAAACATGTTGTCCAAAAAAATAAGATTGTTTC
TCTTGCTATACAGTATTAATTCAGTGGCCAAACCACCTGGTGCAAAGTAATAACTTACTTTGTATCAGCA
CAAGCGCTGAAACACCTTTAGAAACACTTTCCCTTTTACAAAACAATTTATGCCAACATGACATAAAACA
GCCCCTCACACTGTGAACACAGGGATATCTTAAGTTATTTCACTGTAGGGTTAAAAATGCACAATTTAAA
ATCCCTTAACAGCAGACCTGTGGTTCTGACTGTCCAGTTCAGAATCTGACCATTCCAAGAAGATAAAGGT
ATAAAAGCTTAAAATGTGCAATAGTAAACCCAGCCTTTTTTCTTTTTCGCAAGAATGCAGCCTGTAATGC
AAAAACGTTTACAAAAAGAGAAAAGCAGGTTAGCACATTGTCGATTGCACAAGAACAGTTAAGAAAATCA
