>Addgene plasmid #61490 | RAB14 3'UTR D1 | addgene partial sequence | sequence record 101696 | Neo-R 5'-GCCCAGTCATAGCCGAATAG-3'
ATCCATCTTGTTCAATCCCTCCGGAGCCTCCGCCACCTGATCCGCCACCTCCGCTCCCACCACCGGTCTG
CTCGTTCTTCAGCACGCGCTCCACGAAGCTCTTGATGTACTTACCCATTTCATCTGGAGCGTCCTCCTGG
CTGAAGTGGAGGCCCTTCACCTTCACGAACTCGGTGTTAGGGAACTTCTTAGCTCCCTCGACAATAGCGT
TGGAAAAGAACCCAGGGTCGGACTCGATGAACATCTTAGGCAGATCGTCGCTGGCCCGAAGGTAGGCGTT
GTAGTTGCGGACAATCTGGACGACGTCGGGCTTGCCTCCCTTAACGAGAGGGATCTCGCGAGGCCAGGAG
AGGGTAGGCCGTCTAACCTCGCCCTTCTCCTTGAATGGCTCCAGGTAGGCAGCGAACTCCTCAGGCTCCA
GTTTCCGCATGATCTTGCTTGGGAGCATGGTCTCGACGAAGAAGTTATTCTCAAGCACCATTTTCTCGCC
CTCTTCGCTCTTGATCAGGGCGATATCCTCCTCGATGTCAGGCCACTCGTCCCAGGACTCGATCACGTCC
ACGACACTCTCAGCATGGACGATGGCCTTGATCTTGTCTTGGTGCTCGTAGGAGTAGTGAAAGGCCAGAC
AAGCCCCCCAGTCGTGGCCCACAAAGATGATTTTCTTTGGAAGGTTCAGCAGCTCGAACCAAGCGGTGAG
GTACTTGTAGTGATCCAGGAGGCGATATGAGCCATTCCCGCTCTTGCCGGACTTACCCATTCCGATCAGA
TCAGGGATGATGCATCTAGCCACGGGCTCGATGTGAGGCACGACGTGCCT
