>Addgene plasmid #61490 | RAB14 3'UTR D1 | addgene partial sequence | sequence record 103850 | mPGK-F 5'-cattctgcacgcttcaaaag-3'
GGGCCTTTCGACCTGCAGCCCAAGCTTGGCAATCCGGTACTGTTGGTAAAGCCACCATGGAAGATGCCAA
AAACATTAAGAAGGGCCCAGCGCCATTCTACCCACTCGAAGACGGGACCGCCGGCGAGCAGCTGCACAAA
GCCATGAAGCGCTACGCCCTGGTGCCCGGCACCATCGCCTTTACCGACGCACATATCGAGGTGGACATTA
CCTACGCCGAGTACTTCGAGATGAGCGTTCGGCTGGCAGAAGCTATGAAGCGCTATGGGCTGAATACAAA
CCATCGGATCGTGGTGTGCAGCGAGAATAGCTTGCAGTTCTTCATGCCCGTGTTGGGTGCCCTGTTCATC
GGTGTGGCTGTGGCCCCAGCTAACGACATCTACAACGAGCGCGAGCTGCTGAACAGCATGGGCATCAGCC
AGCCCACCGTCGTATTCGTGAGCAAGAAAGGGCTGCAAAAGATCCTCAACGTGCAAAAGAAGCTACCGAT
CATACAAAAGATCATCATCATGGATAGCAAGACCGACTACCAGGGCTTCCAAAGCATGTACACCTTCGTG
ACTTCCCATTTGCCACCCGGCTTCAACGAGTACGACTTCGTGCCCGAGAGCTTCGACCGGGACAAAACCA
TCGCCCTGATCATGAACAGTAGTGGCAGTACCGGATTGC
