[The description below was written by a language model from this plasmid's Addgene catalogue record.]
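Description:
RAB14 3'UTR D1 is a mammalian luciferase reporter plasmid built on Promega's pmirGLO Dual-Luciferase backbone, a vector designed for testing microRNA target sites. It is propagated in E. coli under ampicillin selection; the record lists the copy number as unknown and gives no feature table, so the origin of replication and other backbone elements are not itemised. The total size is recorded as about 8.15 kb, of which roughly 7.35 kb is backbone.

The insert is an 801 bp fragment of the human RAB14 3' untranslated region, covering positions 837–1637 numbered from the start of the 3' UTR. It is cloned between NheI and XbaI sites, both of which are retained, downstream of the luciferase coding sequence. The luciferase transcript is driven by the PGK promoter, so the RAB14 sequence acts as the 3' UTR of the reporter mRNA, and any microRNA that binds it should lower luciferase output. In this D1 variant the first predicted MIR144 binding site in the fragment was removed by site-directed mutagenesis. As the backbone name indicates, pmirGLO is a dual-luciferase system. In general it supplies a second, independently expressed luciferase from the same plasmid to normalise for transfection efficiency, although the record does not describe that cassette.

The construct serves as a binding-site deletion control in microRNA targeting assays. Comparing its activity with that of an intact RAB14 3' UTR reporter in the presence of MIR144 tests whether repression depends on that specific site. It was generated for work on how MIR144 and MIR451 regulate human erythropoiesis through RAB14.
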