Addgene plasmid #61490: RAB14 3'UTR D1
Purpose: luciferase reporter containing RAB14 3' UTR with the first predicted MiR144 binding site deleted
Depositing lab: Curt Civin. Depositing organization: University of Maryland, Baltimore. Publication: MIR144 and MIR451 regulate human erythropoiesis via RAB14. Kim M, Tan YS, Cheng WC, Kingsbury TJ, Heimfeld S, Civin CI. Br J Haematol. 2014 Oct 14. doi: 10.1111/bjh.13164. PubMed 25312678.
Backbone
  Vector backbone: pmirGLO Dual-Luciferase
  Backbone manufacturer: Promega
  Backbone size w/o insert (bp): 7350
  Total vector size (bp): 8150
  Vector type: Mammalian Expression, Luciferase
Growth in bacteria
  Bacterial resistance: Ampicillin, 100 μg/mL
  Growth temperature: 37°C
  Growth strain: DH5alpha
  Copy number: Unknown
Gene/Insert
  Gene/Insert name: RAB14 3' UTR (alt name: RAB14)
  Species: H. sapiens (human)
  Insert size (bp): 801
  Mutation: contains position 837-1637 (numbering relative to start of 3'utr) and first predicted MIR144 binding (CTTACTGTATA) site deleted
  GenBank ID: NM_016322
  Entrez Gene: RAB14 (a.k.a. FBP, RAB-14)
  Promoter: PGK
  Tag / fusion protein: luciferase (N terminal on backbone)
  Cloning method: Restriction Enzyme; 5′ cloning site NheI (not destroyed); 3′ cloning site XbaI (not destroyed)
  Sequencing primers: 5′ Luc-F
Terms and licenses: Academic/Nonprofit Terms; Industry Terms: Not Available to Industry
Depositor comments: Oligos used for site-directed mutagenesis: F-ATTACAGGCTGCATTCTTGCGAAAAAGAAAAAAGGCTGGG R-CCCAGCCTTTTTTCTTTTTCGCAAGAATGCAGCCTGTAAT
How to cite: RAB14 3'UTR D1 was a gift from Curt Civin (Addgene plasmid # 61490 ; http://n2t.net/addgene:61490 ; RRID:Addgene_61490)
